Addgene plasmid #240720: RT B6-pUPD2
Purpose: GUS:NPTII repair template used for HDR experiments with compatible reporter lines. Has B6 Goldenbraid grammar.
Depositing lab: Jose Alonso. Depositing organization: North Carolina State University. Publication: Development of Modular Geminivirus-Based Vectors for High Cargo Expression and Gene Targeting in Plants. Neubauer M, Vollen K, Zhao C, Ascencio-Ibanez JT, Hanley-Bowdoin L, Stepanova AN, Alonso JM. Plant Biotechnol J. 2025 Sep 21. doi: 10.1111/pbi.70320. PubMed 40976866.
Backbone
  Vector backbone: pUPD2
  Vector type: Synthetic Biology
Growth in bacteria
  Bacterial resistance: Chloramphenicol, 25 μg/mL
  Growth temperature: 37°C
  Growth strain: DH5alpha
  Copy number: High Copy
Gene/Insert
  Gene/Insert name: RT
  Species: Unspecified
  Cloning method: Golden Gate
Terms and licenses: Academic/Nonprofit Terms; Industry Terms: Not Available to Industry
How to cite: RT B6-pUPD2 was a gift from Jose Alonso (Addgene plasmid # 240720 ; http://n2t.net/addgene:240720 ; RRID:Addgene_240720)
