[The description below was written by a language model from this plasmid's Addgene catalogue record and pLannotate feature annotations shown in this document.]
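Description:
RT B6-pUPD2 is a GoldenBraid entry-level ("domestication") plasmid built on the pUPD2 backbone, a small synthetic-biology vector used to store standardized DNA parts for Golden Gate assembly. It is maintained in E. coli at high copy through a ColE1/pUC-type origin and selected with chloramphenicol via a cat gene driven by its own promoter and followed by the lambda t0 terminator. The cloning region is bracketed by BioBrick prefix and suffix sequences and insulated by bacterial transcription terminators, including a his operon terminator, which limit read-through into or out of the stored part. A short T7 promoter sequence lies just downstream of the insert in the reverse orientation.

The insert, named RT, is a repair template for homology-directed repair in plants. The annotated sequence shows a partial β-glucuronidase (GUS, uidA) coding region followed by a partial Tn5 nptII (NeoR/KanR) coding region and a nopaline synthase terminator. No promoter upstream of GUS was annotated, and both coding sequences are detected only as fragments, as would be expected of a donor that supplies homologous sequence rather than a self-sufficient expression cassette. The record does not spell out which portions are missing or how the matching reporter locus is disrupted. According to the deposit, the template is used in HDR experiments with compatible GUS:NPTII reporter lines.

The part carries B6 GoldenBraid grammar, meaning its flanking overhangs assign it to that position in the standard syntax for ordered assembly into higher-level constructs. The associated work concerns modular geminivirus-based vectors for high cargo expression and gene targeting in plants. The species of origin for the insert is listed as unspecified.
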