Features (pLannotate 1.2.2; 12 found; start..end, strand, type, name):
    189..283     -  terminator     lambda t0 terminator: transcription terminator from phage lambda
    307..963     -  CDS            cat: CAT_ECOLX - Experimental evidence at protein level: Swiss-Prot protein existence level 1. This enzyme is an effector of chloramphenicol resistance in bacteria. From Escherichia coli. This protein is used as a marker in many commonly used cloning vectors, such as pACYC184.
    964..1061    -  promoter       cat promoter: promoter of the E. coli cat gene encoding chloramphenicol acetyltransferase
   1147..1190    -  terminator     bacterial terminator: putative bacterial transcription terminator
   1193..1214    +  misc_feature   BioBrick prefix: BioBrick prefix for parts that do not start with "ATG"
   1279..2618    +  CDS            GUS (fragment): β-glucuronidase; uidA (or gusA) from E. coli
   2738..3530    +  CDS            NeoR/KanR (fragment): aminoglycoside phosphotransferase from Tn5; aph(3')-II (or nptII); confers resistance to neomycin, kanamycin, and G418 (Geneticin®)
   3557..3809    +  terminator     NOS terminator: nopaline synthase terminator and poly(A) signal
   3834..3852    -  promoter       T7 promoter: promoter for bacteriophage T7 RNA polymerase
   3935..3954    +  misc_feature   BioBrick suffix: universal suffix for all parts
   3955..4012    +  terminator     his operon terminator: This putative transcriptin terminator from the E. coli his operon has a 2-bp deletion introduced during synthesis. Its efficiency has not been determined.
   4207..6       -  rep_origin     ori (across the origin): high-copy-number ColE1/pMB1/pBR322/pUC origin of replication
>Addgene plasmid #240720 | RT B6-pUPD2 | addgene full sequence | sequence record 482798 | Addgene NGS Result
TCTCAAGAAGATCCTTTGATCTTTTCTACGGGGTCTGACGCTCAGTGGAACGAAAACTCACGTTAAGGGA
TTTTGGTCATGAGATTATCAAAAAGGATCTTCACCTAGATCCTTTTAAATTAAAAATGAAGTTTTAAATC
AATCTAAAGTATATATGAGTAAACTTGGTCTGACAGCTCGAGGCTTGGATTCTCACCAATAAAAAACGCC
CGGCGGCAACCGAGCGTTCTGAACAAATCCAGATGGAGTTCTGAGGTCATTACTGGATCTATCAACAGGA
GTCCAAGCGAGCTCGATATCAAATTACGCCCCGCCCTGCCACTCGTCGCAGTACTGTTGTAATTCATTAA
GCATTCTGCCGACATGGAAGCCATCACAAACGGCATGATGAACCTGAATCGCCAGCGGCATCAGCACCTT
GTCGCCTTGCGTATAATATTTGCCCATGGTGAAAACGGGGGCGAAGAAGTTGTCCATATTGGCCACGTTT
AAATCAAAACTGGTGAAACTCACCCAGGGATTGGCTGATACGAAAAACATATTCTCAATAAACCCTTTAG
GGAAATAGGCCAGGTTTTCACCGTAACACGCCACATCTTGCGAATATATGTGTAGAAACTGCCGGAAATC
GTCGTGGTATTCACTCCAGAGTGATGAAAACGTTTCAGTTTGCTCATGGAAAACGGTGTAACAAGGGTGA
ACACTATCCCATATCACCAGCTCACCGTCTTTCATTGCCATACGAAATTCCGGATGAGCATTCATCAGGC
GGGCAAGAATGTGAATAAAGGCCGGATAAAACTTGTGCTTATTTTTCTTTACGGTCTTTAAAAAGGCCGT
AATATCCAGCTGAACGGTCTGGTTATAGGTACATTGAGCAACTGACTGAAATGCCTCAAAATGTTCTTTA
CGATGCCATTGGGATATATCAACGGTGGTATATCCAGTGATTTTTTTCTCCATTTTAGCTTCCTTAGCTC
CTGAAAATCTCGATAACTCAAAAAATACGCCCGGTAGTGATCTTATTTCATTATGGTGAAAGTTGGAACC
TCTTACGTGCCCGATCAACTCGAGTGCCACCTGACGTCTAAGAAACCATTATTATCATGACATTAACCTA
TAAAAATAGGCGTATCACGAGGCAGAATTTCAGATAAAAAAAATCCTTAGCTTTCGCTAAGGATGATTTC
TGGAATTCGCGGCCGCTTCTAGAGCGATGAGTGGTCTCGGCTTGGCGTGCCTGCAGACTAGTATTTAAAT
TAGGGATAACAGGGTAATAGCAGTCTTACTTCCATGATTTCTTTAACTATGCCGGAATCCATCGCAGCGT
AATGCTCTACACCACGCCGAACACCTGGGTGGACGATATCACCGTGGTGACGCATGTCGCGCAAGACTGT
AACCACGCGTCTGTTGACTGGCAGGTGGTGGCCAATGGTGATGTCAGCGTTGAACTGCGTGATGCGGATC
AACAGGTGGTTGCAACTGGACAAGGCACTAGCGGGACTTTGCAAGTGGTGAATCCGCACCTCTGGCAACC
GGGTGAAGGTTATCTCTATGAACTGTGCGTCACAGCCAAAAGCCAGACAGAGTGTGATATCTACCCGCTT
CGCGTCGGCATCCGGTCAGTGGCAGTGAAGGGCGAACAGTTCCTGATTAACCACAAACCGTTCTACTTTA
CTGGCTTTGGTCGTCATGAAGATGCGGACTTGCGTGGCAAAGGATTCGATAACGTGCTGATGGTGCACGA
CCACGCATTAATGGACTGGATTGGGGCCAACTCCTACCGTACCTCGCATTACCCTTACGCTGAAGAGATG
CTCGACTGGGCAGATGAACATGGCATCGTGGTGATTGATGAAACTGCTGCTGTCGGCTTTAACCTCTCTT
TAGGCATTGGTTTCGAAGCGGGCAACAAGCCGAAAGAACTGTACAGCGAAGAGGCAGTCAACGGGGAAAC
TCAGCAAGCGCACTTACAGGCGATTAAAGAGCTGATAGCGCGTGACAAAAACCACCCAAGCGTGGTGATG
TGGAGTATTGCCAACGAACCGGATACCCGTCCGCAAGGTGCACGGGAATATTTCGCGCCACTGGCGGAAG
CAACGCGTAAACTCGACCCGACGCGTCCGATCACCTGCGTCAATGTAATGTTCTGCGACGCTCACACCGA
TACCATCAGCGATCTCTTTGATGTGCTGTGCCTGAACCGTTATTACGGATGGTATGTCCAAAGCGGCGAT
TTGGAAACGGCAGAGAAGGTACTGGAAAAAGAACTTCTGGCCTGGCAGGAGAAACTGCATCAGCCGATTA
TCATCACCGAATACGGCGTGGATACGTTAGCCGGGCTGCACTCAATGTACACCGACATGTGGAGTGAAGA
GTATCAGTGTGCATGGCTGGATATGTATCACCGCGTCTTTGATCGCGTCAGCGCCGTCGTCGGTGAACAG
GTATGGAATTTCGCCGATTTTGCGACCTCGCAAGGCATATTGCGCGTTGGCGGTAACAAGAAAGGGATCT
TCACTCGCGACCGCAAACCGAAGTCGGCGGCTTTTCTGCTGCAAAAACGCTGGACTGGCATGAACTTCGG
TGAAAAACCGCAGCAGGGAGGCAAACAACGCAGGGAGGCAAACAATGATATCACAACTCTCCTGACGCGT
CATCGTCGGCTACAGCCTCGGGAATTGCTACCTAGCTCGAGCAAGATCCAAGGAGATATAACAATGGCTT
CCTCCTGGATTGAACAAGATGGATTGCACGCAGGTTCTCCGGCCGCTTGGGTGGAGAGGCTATTCGGCTA
TGACTGGGCACAACAGACAATCGGCTGCTCTGATGCCGCCGTGTTCCGGCTGTCAGCGCAGGGTAGACCG
GTTCTTTTTGTCAAGACCGACCTGTCCGGTGCCCTGAATGAACTGCAAGACGAGGCAGCGCGGCTATCGT
GGCTGGCCACGACGGGCGTACCTTGCGCTGCTGTGCTCGACGTTGTCACTGAAGCGGGAAGGGACTGGCT
GCTATTGGGCGAAGTGCCGGGGCAGGATCTCCTGTCATCTCACCTTGCTCCTGCCGAGAAAGTATCCATC
ATGGCTGATGCAATGCGGCGGCTGCATACGCTTGATCCGGCTACCTGCCCATTCGACCACCAAGCGAAAC
ATCGCATCGAGCGAGCACGTACTCGGATGGAAGCCGGTCTTGTCGATCAGGATGATCTGGACGAAGAGCA
TCAGGGGCTCGCGCCAGCCGAACTGTTCGCCAGGCTCAAGGCGAGAATGCCCGACGGCGAGGATCTCGTC
GTGACCCATGGCGATGCCTGCTTGCCGAATATCATGGTGGAAAATGGCCGCTTTTCTGGATTCATCGACT
GTGGCCGGCTGGGTGTGGCGGACCGCTATCAGGACATAGCGTTGGCTACCCGTGATATTGCTGAAGAGCT
TGGCGGCGAATGGGCTGACCGCTTCCTCGTGCTTTACGGTATCGCCGCTCCCGATTCGCAGCGCATCGCC
TTCTATCGCCTTCTTGACGAGTTCTTCTGATAACCGCGGAGAGCTCGAATTTCCCCGATCGTTCAAACAT
TTGGCAATAAAGTTTCTTAAGATTGAATCCTGTTGCCGGTCTTGCGATGATTATCATATAATTTCTGTTG
AATTACGTTAAGCATGTAATAATTAACATGTAATGCATGACGTTATTTATGAGATGGGTTTTTATGATTA
GAGTCCCGCAATTATACATTTAATACGCGATAGAAAACAAAATATAGCGCGCAAACTAGGATAAATTATC
GCGCGCGGTGTCATCTATGTTACTAGATCGTGGGCCCGTCCAGTTCCATTCGCCCTATAGTGAGTCGTAT
TAAACCTGCATTAATGAATCGGCCAACGCGCGGGGTAGGGATAACAGGGTAATCCCGGGAGAGGGTATGA
GACCACTCATCGCGACTAGTAGCGGCCGCTGCAGTCCGGCAAAAAAGGGCAAGGTGTCACCACCCTGCCC
TTTTTCTTTAAAACCGAAAAGATTACTTCGCGTTATGCAGGCTTCCTCGCTCACTGACTCGCTGCGCTCG
GTCGTTCGGCTGCGGCGAGCGGTATCAGCTCACTCAAAGGCGGTAATACGGTTATCCACAGAATCAGGGG
ATAACGCAGGAAAGAACATGTGAGCAAAAGGCCAGCAAAAGGCCAGGAACCGTAAAAAGGCCGCGTTGCT
GGCGTTTTTCCACAGGCTCCGCCCCCCTGACGAGCATCACAAAAATCGACGCTCAAGTCAGAGGTGGCGA
AACCCGACAGGACTATAAAGATACCAGGCGTTTCCCCCTGGAAGCTCCCTCGTGCGCTCTCCTGTTCCGA
CCCTGCCGCTTACCGGATACCTGTCCGCCTTTCTCCCTTCGGGAAGCGTGGCGCTTTCTCATAGCTCACG
CTGTAGGTATCTCAGTTCGGTGTAGGTCGTTCGCTCCAAGCTGGGCTGTGTGCACGAACCCCCCGTTCAG
CCCGACCGCTGCGCCTTATCCGGTAACTATCGTCTTGAGTCCAACCCGGTAAGACACGACTTATCGCCAC
TGGCAGCAGCCACTGGTAACAGGATTAGCAGAGCGAGGTATGTAGGCGGTGCTACAGAGTTCTTGAAGTG
GTGGCCTAACTACGGCTACACTAGAAGAACAGTATTTGGTATCTGCGCTCTGCTGAAGCCAGTTACCTTC
GGAAAAAGAGTTGGTAGCTCTTGATCCGGCAAACAAACCACCGCTGGTAGCGGTGGTTTTTTTGTTTGCA
AGCAGCAGATTACGCGCAGAAAAAAAGGA
